>Addgene plasmid #42834 | TAL3371 | depositor partial sequence | sequence record 57954 | TAL3371 sequence 2430 bps
TCTAGAGCTAGCACCATGGACTACAAAGACCATGACGGTGATTATAAAGATCATGACATCGATTACAAGG
ATGACGATGACAAGATGGCCCCCAAGAAGAAGAGGAAGGTGGGCATTCACCGCGGGGTACCTATGGTGGA
CTTGAGGACACTCGGTTATTCGCAACAGCAACAGGAGAAAATCAAGCCTAAGGTCAGGAGCACCGTCGCG
CAACACCACGAGGCGCTTGTGGGGCATGGCTTCACTCATGCGCATATTGTCGCGCTTTCACAGCACCCTG
CGGCGCTTGGGACGGTGGCTGTCAAATACCAAGATATGATTGCGGCCCTGCCCGAAGCCACGCACGAGGC
AATTGTAGGGGTCGGTAAACAGTGGTCGGGAGCGCGAGCACTTGAGGCGCTGCTGACTGTGGCGGGTGAG
CTTAGGGGGCCTCCGCTCCAGCTCGACACCGGGCAGCTGCTGAAGATCGCGAAGAGAGGGGGAGTAACAG
CGGTAGAGGCAGTGCACGCCTGGCGCAATGCGCTCACCGGGGCCCCCTTGAACCTGACCCCAGACCAGGT
AGTCGCAATCGCGTCACATGACGGGGGAAAGCAAGCCCTGGAAACCGTGCAAAGGTTGTTGCCGGTCCTT
TGTCAAGACCACGGCCTTACACCGGAGCAAGTCGTGGCCATTGCAAATAATAACGGTGGCAAACAGGCTC
TTGAGACGGTTCAGAGACTTCTCCCAGTTCTCTGTCAAGCCCACGGGCTGACTCCCGATCAAGTTGTAGC
GATTGCGTCGAACATTGGAGGGAAACAAGCATTGGAGACTGTCCAACGGCTCCTTCCCGTGTTGTGTCAA
GCCCACGGTTTGACGCCTGCACAAGTGGTCGCCATCGCCAACAACAACGGCGGTAAGCAGGCGCTGGAAA
CAGTACAGCGCCTGCTGCCTGTACTGTGCCAGGATCATGGACTGACCCCAGACCAGGTAGTCGCAATCGC
GAACAATAATGGGGGAAAGCAAGCCCTGGAAACCGTGCAAAGGTTGTTGCCGGTCCTTTGTCAAGACCAC
GGCCTTACACCGGAGCAAGTCGTGGCCATTGCAAATAATAACGGTGGCAAACAGGCTCTTGAGACGGTTC
AGAGACTTCTCCCAGTTCTCTGTCAAGCCCACGGGCTGACTCCCGATCAAGTTGTAGCGATTGCGTCGCA
TGACGGAGGGAAACAAGCATTGGAGACTGTCCAACGGCTCCTTCCCGTGTTGTGTCAAGCCCACGGTTTG
ACGCCTGCACAAGTGGTCGCCATCGCCAACAACAACGGCGGTAAGCAGGCGCTGGAAACAGTACAGCGCC
TGCTGCCTGTACTGTGCCAGGATCATGGACTGACCCCAGACCAGGTAGTCGCAATCGCGTCACATGACGG
GGGAAAGCAAGCCCTGGAAACCGTGCAAAGGTTGTTGCCGGTCCTTTGTCAAGACCACGGCCTTACACCG
GAGCAAGTCGTGGCCATTGCAAGCAATGGGGGTGGCAAACAGGCTCTTGAGACGGTTCAGAGACTTCTCC
CAGTTCTCTGTCAAGCCCACGGGCTGACTCCCGATCAAGTTGTAGCGATTGCGTCGCATGACGGAGGGAA
ACAAGCATTGGAGACTGTCCAACGGCTCCTTCCCGTGTTGTGTCAAGCCCACGGTTTGACGCCTGCACAA
GTGGTCGCCATCGCCAGCCATGATGGCGGTAAGCAGGCGCTGGAAACAGTACAGCGCCTGCTGCCTGTAC
TGTGCCAGGATCATGGACTGACCCCAGACCAGGTAGTCGCAATCGCGAACAATAATGGGGGAAAGCAAGC
CCTGGAAACCGTGCAAAGGTTGTTGCCGGTCCTTTGTCAAGACCACGGCCTTACACCGGAGCAAGTCGTG
GCCATTGCATCCCACGACGGTGGCAAACAGGCTCTTGAGACGGTTCAGAGACTTCTCCCAGTTCTCTGTC
AAGCCCACGGGCTGACTCCCGATCAAGTTGTAGCGATTGCGAATAACAATGGAGGGAAACAAGCATTGGA
GACTGTCCAACGGCTCCTTCCCGTGTTGTGTCAAGCCCACGGTTTGACGCCTGCACAAGTGGTCGCCATC
GCCTCCAATATTGGCGGTAAGCAGGCGCTGGAAACAGTACAGCGCCTGCTGCCTGTACTGTGCCAGGATC
ATGGACTGACACCCGAACAGGTGGTCGCCATTGCTAATAATAACGGAGGACGGCCAGCCTTGGAGTCCAT
CGTAGCCCAATTGTCCAGGCCCGATCCCGCGTTGGCTGCGTTAACGAATGACCATCTGGTGGCGTTGGCA
TGTCTTGGTGGACGACCCGCGCTCGATGCAGTCAAAAAGGGTCTGCCTCATGCTCCCGCATTGATCAAAA
GAACCAACCGGCGGATTCCCGAGAGAACTTCCCATCGAGTCGCGGGATCC
