>Addgene plasmid #42834 | TAL3371 | addgene partial sequence | sequence record 60816 | JDS-TALEN-F 5'-TAGGGGTCGGTAAACAGTGG-3'
CTGACTGTGGCGGGTGAGCTTAGGGGGCCTCCGCTCCAGCTCGACACCGGGCAGCTGCTGAAGATCGCGA
AGAGAGGGGGAGTAACAGCGGTAGAGGCAGTGCACGCCTGGCGCAATGCGCTCACCGGGGCCCCCTTGAA
CCTGACCCCAGACCAGGTAGTCGCAATCGCGTCACATGACGGGGGAAAGCAAGCCCTGGAAACCGTGCAA
AGGTTGTTGCCGGTCCTTTGTCAAGACCACGGCCTTACACCGGAGCAAGTCGTGGCCATTGCAAATAATA
ACGGTGGCAAACAGGCTCTTGAGACGGTTCAGAGACTTCTCCCAGTTCTCTGTCAAGCCCACGGGCTGAC
TCCCGATCAAGTTGTAGCGATTGCGTCGAACATTGGAGGGAAACAAGCATTGGAGACTGTCCAACGGCTC
CTTCCCGTGTTGTGTCAAGCCCACGGTTTGACGCCTGCACAAGTGGTCGCCATCGCCAACAACAACGGCG
GTAAGCAGGCGCTGGAAACAGTACAGCGCCTGCTGCCTGTACTGTGCCAGGATCATGGACTGACCCCAGA
CCAGGTAGTCGCAATCGCGAACAATAATGGGGGAAAGCAAGCCCTGGAAACCGTGCAAAGGTTGTTGCCG
GTCCTTTGTCAAGACCACGGCCTTACACCGGAGCAAGTCGTGGCCATTGCAAATAATAACGGTGGCAAAC
AGGCTCTTGAGACGGTTCAGAGACTTCTCCCAGTTCTCTGTCAAGCCCACGGGCTGACTCCCGATCAAGT
TGTAGCGATTGCGTCGCATGACGGAGGGAAACAAGCATTGGAGACTGTCCAACGGCTCCTTCCCGTGTTG
TGTCAAGCCCACGGTTTGAC
