[The description below was written by a language model from this plasmid's Addgene catalogue record.]
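Description:
TAL3371 is a TALEN expression plasmid built on the JDS74 backbone, a roughly 6.4 kb mammalian expression vector that also carries a T7 promoter. It is propagated in E. coli as a high-copy plasmid under ampicillin selection. The record does not include a feature table, so details such as the origin of replication and the polyadenylation signal are not explicitly listed, although the use of a BGH reverse sequencing primer suggests a BGH terminator region downstream of the coding sequence.

The insert, about 1.6 kb, is an engineered TAL effector repeat array named ZebrafishCommunity-Tac3b-right, designed to recognise a specific site in the zebrafish Tac3b gene. It was cloned by restriction enzyme methods that destroyed the junction sites, placing the array in frame with elements supplied by the backbone: an N-terminal 3X Flag epitope tag and a C-terminal wild-type FokI nuclease domain. The resulting fusion is one monomer of a TALEN pair. As the "right" half, it is meant to be used with a matching "left" TALEN that binds the opposite strand nearby, so that the two FokI domains dimerise across the spacer and make a double-strand break, whose error-prone repair can produce disruptive indels.

Expression is driven by the CMV promoter in transfected cells, while the T7 promoter permits in vitro transcription of mRNA, the usual route for delivery into zebrafish embryos. The associated work concerns targeted gene disruption in somatic zebrafish cells, and this construct serves that purpose for Tac3b. The Flag tag allows detection of the expressed nuclease.
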