Addgene plasmid #42834: TAL3371
Depositing lab: Keith Joung. Depositing organization: Massachusetts General Hospital. Publication: Targeted gene disruption in somatic zebrafish cells using engineered TALENs. Sander JD, Cade L, Khayter C, Reyon D, Peterson RT, Joung JK, Yeh JR. Nat Biotechnol. 2011 Aug 5;29(8):697-8. doi: 10.1038/nbt.1934. PubMed 21822241.
Backbone
  Vector backbone: JDS74
  Backbone manufacturer: Addgene plasmid #32288
  Backbone size w/o insert (bp): 6447
  Vector type: Mammalian Expression ; T7
Growth in bacteria
  Bacterial resistance: Ampicillin, 100 μg/mL
  Growth temperature: 37°C
  Growth strain: XL1 Blue
  Copy number: High Copy
Gene/Insert
  Gene/Insert name: ZebrafishCommunity-Tac3b-right (alt name: Tac3b)
  Species: D. rerio (zebrafish)
  Insert size (bp): 1640
  Promoter: CMV
  Tag / fusion protein: 3X Flag (N terminal on backbone); WT FOKI (C terminal on backbone)
  Cloning method: Restriction Enzyme; 5′ cloning site N/A (destroyed during cloning); 3′ cloning site N/A (destroyed during cloning)
  Sequencing primers: 5′ CMV-F; 3′ BGH-rev
Terms and licenses: Academic/Nonprofit Terms; Industry Terms: Not Available to Industry
Depositor comments: Target binding site: TCGAGGGCGCTCCGCGAG It is strongly recommended that users perform a diagnostic digest to verify this plasmid prior to use. For example, a double digest of the plasmid with BamHI and KpnI should result in two bands at 2.3kb and 5.8kb.
How to cite: TAL3371 was a gift from Keith Joung (Addgene plasmid # 42834 ; http://n2t.net/addgene:42834 ; RRID:Addgene_42834)
